Addgene plasmid #176826: pEE069
Purpose: Encodes codon optimized putative thermophilic PET hydrolase enzyme for bacterial expression
Depositing lab: Gregg Beckham. Depositing organization: National Laboratory of the Rockies (NLR). Publication: Sourcing thermotolerant poly(ethylene terephthalate) hydrolase scaffolds from natural diversity. Erickson E, Gado JE, Avilan L, Bratti F, Brizendine RK, Cox PA, Gill R, Graham R, Kim DJ, Konig G, Michener WE, Poudel S, Ramirez KJ, Shakespeare TJ, Zahn M, Boyd ES, Payne CM, DuBois JL, Pickford AR, Beckham GT, McGeehan JE. Nat Commun. 2022 Dec 21;13(1):7850. doi: 10.1038/s41467-022-35237-x. PubMed 36543766.
Backbone
  Vector backbone: pET21b(+)
  Backbone manufacturer: EMD Biosciences
  Backbone size w/o insert (bp): 5366
  Vector type: Bacterial Expression
Growth in bacteria
  Bacterial resistance: Ampicillin, 100 μg/mL
  Growth temperature: 37°C
  Growth strain: DH5alpha
  Copy number: High Copy
Gene/Insert
  Gene/Insert name: 708 (alt name: Thermobifida alba BAI99230.2)
  Species: Thermobifida alba
  Insert size (bp): 783
  Promoter: T7
  Tag / fusion protein: 6xHis (C terminal on backbone)
  Cloning method: Restriction Enzyme; 5′ cloning site NdeI (unknown if destroyed); 3′ cloning site XhoI (unknown if destroyed)
  Sequencing primers: 5′ T7 For; 3′ T7 Rev
Terms and licenses: Academic/Nonprofit Terms; Industry Terms: Not Available to Industry
Depositor comments: Accession Number BAI99230.2
How to cite: pEE069 was a gift from Gregg Beckham (Addgene plasmid # 176826 ; http://n2t.net/addgene:176826 ; RRID:Addgene_176826)
