[The description below was written by a language model from this plasmid's Addgene catalogue record and pLannotate feature annotations shown in this document.]
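Description:
pEE069 is a bacterial expression plasmid built on the pET21b(+) backbone, carrying a codon-optimized gene for a putative thermophilic PET hydrolase from Thermobifida alba, designated "708" in the source study. The 783 bp insert was placed between the NdeI and XhoI sites, giving a sequenced plasmid of 6,149 nt. The plasmid replicates in E. coli from a ColE1/pBR322-type origin accompanied by the rop gene and the bom mobility region. It is selected with ampicillin through the bla β-lactamase gene and its own promoter. An f1 origin is also present, which allows single-stranded DNA production with helper phage. Short annotated tetracycline-resistance fragments are pBR322-derived remnants of the backbone and not functional markers.

The coding sequence sits in a standard T7lac expression cassette, with a T7 promoter followed immediately by a lac operator, the strong ribosome binding site from phage T7 gene 10, the hydrolase open reading frame, and a T7 terminator. The open reading frame is fused in frame to the backbone-encoded C-terminal 6xHis tag, which the automated annotation labels as a fragment of a 9xHis tag. The plasmid also carries lacI under its own promoter, so the lac repressor holds the cassette off until IPTG or lactose is added. Transcription requires a host that supplies T7 RNA polymerase. Sequence annotation matches the insert to a characterized cutinase known to hydrolyze PET and polycaprolactone, consistent with the stated enzyme class. A small hit to a T7 gene 10-derived solubility tag downstream of the His tag is probably an annotation artefact of backbone sequence. The construct is intended for recombinant production and His-tag affinity purification of this candidate enzyme, as part of a survey of naturally occurring thermotolerant PET hydrolase scaffolds.
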