Features (pLannotate 1.2.2; 19 found; start..end, strand, type, name):
    495..516     +  protein_bind   CAP binding site: CAP binding activates transcription in the presence of cAMP. E. coli catabolite activator protein
    531..822     +  CDS            TcR (fragment): tetracycline efflux protein; tet; confers resistance to tetracycline
    894..1274    -  CDS            YPB1_ECOLX: Protein predicted: Swiss-Prot protein existence level 4. From Escherichia coli.
   1291..1482    +  CDS            rop: Rop protein, which maintains plasmids at low copy number; rop
   1584..1723    +  misc_feature   bom: basis of mobility region from pBR322
   1909..2497    -  rep_origin     ori: high-copy-number ColE1/pMB1/pBR322/pUC origin of replication
   2668..3528    -  CDS            AmpR: β-lactamase; bla; confers resistance to ampicillin, carbenicillin, and related antibiotics
   3529..3633    -  promoter       AmpR promoter: bla
   3686..4114    -  rep_origin     f1 ori (sequence partly withheld): f1 bacteriophage origin of replication; arrow indicates direction of (+) strand synthesis
   4151..4198    -  terminator     T7 terminator: transcription terminator for bacteriophage T7 RNA polymerase
   4206..4255    -  CDS            SET1 (fragment): solubility-enhancement tag derived from T7 phage gene 10B
   4265..4282    -  CDS            9xHis (fragment): 9xHis affinity tag
   4349..5071    -  CDS            PETH_UNKP (fragment): Experimental evidence at protein level: Swiss-Prot protein existence level 1. Cutinase that degrades cutin fibers prepared from tomato peels and hydrolyzes various fatty acid monoesters with acyl chain lengths of 2 to 18, with a preference for short-chain substrates (C4 substrate at most). Cannot hydrolyze olive oil (PubMed:22194294). Is also able to degrade polyethylene terephthalate (PET), the most abundant polyester plastic in the world (PubMed:22194294, PubMed:32269349). Can also depolymerize poly(epsilon-caprolactone) (PCL), a synthetic aliphatic biodegradable polyester (PubMed:22194294).
   5082..5104    -  RBS            RBS: efficient ribosome binding site from bacteriophage T7 gene 10 (Olins and Rangwala, 1989)
   5119..5143    -  protein_bind   lac operator: The lac repressor binds to the lac operator to inhibit transcription in E. coli. This inhibition can be relieved by adding lactose or isopropyl-β-D-thiogalactopyranoside (IPTG). lac repressor encoded by lacI
   5144..5162    -  promoter       T7 promoter: promoter for bacteriophage T7 RNA polymerase
   5184..5463    +  CDS            TcR (fragment): tetracycline efflux protein; tet; confers resistance to tetracycline
   5471..5548    +  promoter       lacI promoter: lacI
   5549..482     +  CDS            lacI (across the origin): lac repressor; lacI; The lac repressor binds to the lac operator to inhibit transcription in E. coli. This inhibition can be relieved by adding lactose or isopropyl-β-D-thiogalactopyranoside (IPTG).
>Addgene plasmid #176826 | pEE069 | addgene full sequence | sequence record 349689 | Addgene NGS Result
GGCATAAATATCTCACTCGCAATCAAATTCAGCCGATAGCGGAACGGGAAGGCGACTGGAGTGCCATGTC
CGGTTTTCAACAAACCATGCAAATGCTGAATGAGGGCATCGTTCCCACTGCGATGCTGGTTGCCAACGAT
CAGATGGCGCTGGGCGCAATGCGCGCCATTACCGAGTCCGGGCTGCGCGTTGGTGCGGATATCTCGGTAG
TGGGATACGACGATACCGAAGACAGCTCATGTTATATCCCGCCGTTAACCACCATCAAACAGGATTTTCG
CCTGCTGGGGCAAACCAGCGTGGACCGCTTGCTGCAACTCTCTCAGGGCCAGGCGGTGAAGGGCAATCAG
CTGTTGCCCGTCTCACTGGTGAAAAGAAAAACCACCCTGGCGCCCAATACGCAAACCGCCTCTCCCCGCG
CGTTGGCCGATTCATTAATGCAGCTGGCACGACAGGTTTCCCGACTGGAAAGCGGGCAGTGAGCGCAACG
CAATTAATGTAAGTTAGCTCACTCATTAGGCACCGGGATCTCGACCGATGCCCTTGAGAGCCTTCAACCC
AGTCAGCTCCTTCCGGTGGGCGCGGGGCATGACTATCGTCGCCGCACTTATGACTGTCTTCTTTATCATG
CAACTCGTAGGACAGGTGCCGGCAGCGCTCTGGGTCATTTTCGGCGAGGACCGCTTTCGCTGGAGCGCGA
CGATGATCGGCCTGTCGCTTGCGGTATTCGGAATCTTGCACGCCCTCGCTCAAGCCTTCGTCACTGGTCC
CGCCACCAAACGTTTCGGCGAGAAGCAGGCCATTATCGCCGGCATGGCGGCCCCACGGGTGCGCATGATC
GTGCTCCTGTCGTTGAGGACCCGGCTAGGCTGGCGGGGTTGCCTTACTGGTTAGCAGAATGAATCACCGA
TACGCGAGCGAACGTGAAGCGACTGCTGCTGCAAAACGTCTGCGACCTGAGCAACAACATGAATGGTCTT
CGGTTTCCGTGTTTCGTAAAGTCTGGAAACGCGGAAGTCAGCGCCCTGCACCATTATGTTCCGGATCTGC
ATCGCAGGATGCTGCTGGCTACCCTGTGGAACACCTACATCTGTATTAACGAAGCGCTGGCATTGACCCT
GAGTGATTTTTCTCTGGTCCCGCCGCATCCATACCGCCAGTTGTTTACCCTCACAACGTTCCAGTAACCG
GGCATGTTCATCATCAGTAACCCGTATCGTGAGCATCCTCTCTCGTTTCATCGGTATCATTACCCCCATG
AACAGAAATCCCCCTTACACGGAGGCATCAGTGACCAAACAGGAAAAAACCGCCCTTAACATGGCCCGCT
TTATCAGAAGCCAGACATTAACGCTTCTGGAGAAACTCAACGAGCTGGACGCGGATGAACAGGCAGACAT
CTGTGAATCGCTTCACGACCACGCTGATGAGCTTTACCGCAGCTGCCTCGCGCGTTTCGGTGATGACGGT
GAAAACCTCTGACACATGCAGCTCCCGGAGACGGTCACAGCTTGTCTGTAAGCGGATGCCGGGAGCAGAC
AAGCCCGTCAGGGCGCGTCAGCGGGTGTTGGCGGGTGTCGGGGCGCAGCCATGACCCAGTCACGTAGCGA
TAGCGGAGTGTATACTGGCTTAACTATGCGGCATCAGAGCAGATTGTACTGAGAGTGCACCATTGCGGTG
TGAAATACCGCACAGATGCGTAAGGAGAAAATACCGCATCAGGCGCTCTTCCGCTTCCTCGCTCACTGAC
TCGCTGCGCTCGGTCGTTCGGCTGCGGCGAGCGGTATCAGCTCACTCAAAGGCGGTAATACGGTTATCCA
CAGAATCAGGGGATAACGCAGGAAAGAACATGTGAGCAAAAGGCCAGCAAAAGGCCAGGAACCGTAAAAA
GGCCGCGTTGCTGGCGTTTTTCCATAGGCTCCGCCCCCCTGACGAGCATCACAAAAATCGACGCTCAAGT
CAGAGGTGGCGAAACCCGACAGGACTATAAAGATACCAGGCGTTTCCCCCTGGAAGCTCCCTCGTGCGCT
CTCCTGTTCCGACCCTGCCGCTTACCGGATACCTGTCCGCCTTTCTCCCTTCGGGAAGCGTGGCGCTTTC
TCATAGCTCACGCTGTAGGTATCTCAGTTCGGTGTAGGTCGTTCGCTCCAAGCTGGGCTGTGTGCACGAA
CCCCCCGTTCAGCCCGACCGCTGCGCCTTATCCGGTAACTATCGTCTTGAGTCCAACCCGGTAAGACACG
ACTTATCGCCACTGGCAGCAGCCACTGGTAACAGGATTAGCAGAGCGAGGTATGTAGGCGGTGCTACAGA
GTTCTTGAAGTGGTGGCCTAACTACGGCTACACTAGAAGGACAGTATTTGGTATCTGCGCTCTGCTGAAG
CCAGTTACCTTCGGAAAAAGAGTTGGTAGCTCTTGATCCGGCAAACAAACCACCGCTGGTAGCGGTGGTT
TTTTTGTTTGCAAGCAGCAGATTACGCGCAGAAAAAAAGGATCTCAAGAAGATCCTTTGATCTTTTCTAC
GGGGTCTGACGCTCAGTGGAACGAAAACTCACGTTAAGGGATTTTGGTCATGAGATTATCAAAAAGGATC
TTCACCTAGATCCTTTTAAATTAAAAATGAAGTTTTAAATCAATCTAAAGTATATATGAGTAAACTTGGT
CTGACAGTTACCAATGCTTAATCAGTGAGGCACCTATCTCAGCGATCTGTCTATTTCGTTCATCCATAGT
TGCCTGACTCCCCGTCGTGTAGATAACTACGATACGGGAGGGCTTACCATCTGGCCCCAGTGCTGCAATG
ATACCGCGAGACCCACGCTCACCGGCTCCAGATTTATCAGCAATAAACCAGCCAGCCGGAAGGGCCGAGC
GCAGAAGTGGTCCTGCAACTTTATCCGCCTCCATCCAGTCTATTAATTGTTGCCGGGAAGCTAGAGTAAG
TAGTTCGCCAGTTAATAGTTTGCGCAACGTTGTTGCCATTGCTGCAGGCATCGTGGTGTCACGCTCGTCG
TTTGGTATGGCTTCATTCAGCTCCGGTTCCCAACGATCAAGGCGAGTTACATGATCCCCCATGTTGTGCA
AAAAAGCGGTTAGCTCCTTCGGTCCTCCGATCGTTGTCAGAAGTAAGTTGGCCGCAGTGTTATCACTCAT
GGTTATGGCAGCACTGCATAATTCTCTTACTGTCATGCCATCCGTAAGATGCTTTTCTGTGACTGGTGAG
TACTCAACCAAGTCATTCTGAGAATAGTGTATGCGGCGACCGAGTTGCTCTTGCCCGGCGTCAATACGGG
ATAATACCGCGCCACATAGCAGAACTTTAAAAGTGCTCATCATTGGAAAACGTTCTTCGGGGCGAAAACT
CTCAAGGATCTTACCGCTGTTGAGATCCAGTTCGATGTAACCCACTCGTGCACCCAACTGATCTTCAGCA
TCTTTTACTTTCACCAGCGTTTCTGGGTGAGCAAAAACAGGAAGGCAAAATGCCGCAAAAAAGGGAATAA
GGGCGACACGGAAATGTTGAATACTCATACTCTTCCTTTTTCAATATTATTGAAGCATTTATCAGGGTTA
TTGTCTCATGAGCGGATACATATTTGAATGTATTTAGAAAAATAAACAAATAGGGGTTCCGCGCACATTT
CCCCGAAAAGTGCCACCTAAATTGTAAGCGTTAATATTTTGTTAAAATTCGCGTTAAATTTTTGTTAAAT
CAGCTCATTTTTTAACCAATAGGCCGAAATCGGCAAAATCCCTTATAAATCAAAAGAATAGACCGAGATA
GGGT
[37 nt withheld, positions 3785-3821]
AAAGAACGTGGACTCCAACGTCAAAGG
[49 nt withheld, positions 3849-3897]
T
[91 nt withheld, positions 3899-3989]
G
[124 nt withheld, positions 3991-4114]
CCCATTCGCCAATCCGGATATAGTTCCTCCTTTCAGCAAAAAACCCCTCAAGACCCGTTTAGAGGCCCCA
AGGGGTTATGCTAGTTATTGCTCAGCGGTGGCAGCAGCCAACTCAGCTTCCTTTCGGGCTTTGTTAGCAG
CCGGATCTCAGTGGTGGTGGTGGTGGTGCTCGAGGAACGGGCAAGTAGAACGGTACTCGTCAACATCGCT
CAGCAGGCCGGTGCGCGGACCCGGGCACAGGAACTGAGTGTAGCGGGTATCCTCGTCAACGAAACGTTTC
AGCCAGGCCACACTGTACATACCGATCGTTTTGTTGGTAATGTTCGGCGCGAAATGGGTGGCGTTATTCA
GTTCAAGGTACGCTTTGTCAGTGGAGCTCGGGATGGAGTTATAAAATGGTTCGCTATGGCTGGAAACCGG
AGCAATGGTGTCCAGGTCCGCACCGATGATCAGGGTCGGAACGGTGATATCACGCCAGGACTTGTTCAGG
TGCCACGGAGTGAGTGGAATCGCTGCTTTCAGGTCTGGGCGCTGACTTGCCAGACGCAGCGTGCCACCGC
CGCCCATGGAATGGCCCATTACCGCCAGACGAGAAGCGTCGATACGGTTACGAACGGAGGAAGATGCATC
GGTCAGCATGTAATCCAAAGCAGCGTTCAGCTGACGAGCACGAGAGTCCGGCTGGTCAAGGGTGGTGTTG
GTGTCGATCGCGATTACCACAAAGCCGTGGCTTGCAATACGTTCGCCCAGCCACGCAATGGAAGACTGAG
TACCGGTATAACCAGGGGAAATTGCAATAGCACCATACGTGTTGTTTTCACGCGGATAATAGATGGTACC
GCCGCCGAAGCCATCCGCACCCAGACGAGATGCACGTTCTTCGCTTACAGAAAACGGGCCGCTACGAGCC
TCGAGCATGCTTTCCGTCGGGTTCGGACCACGCTCATACGGGTTAGCCATATGTATATCTCCTTCTTAAA
GTTAAACAAAATTATTTCTAGAGGGGAATTGTTATCCGCTCACAATTCCCCTATAGTGAGTCGTATTAAT
TTCGCGGGATCGAGATCTCGATCCTCTACGCCGGACGCATCGTGGCCGGCATCACCGGCGCCACAGGTGC
GGTTGCTGGCGCCTATATCGCCGACATCACCGATGGGGAAGATCGGGCTCGCCACTTCGGGCTCATGAGC
GCTTGTTTCGGCGTGGGTATGGTGGCAGGCCCCGTGGCCGGGGGACTGTTGGGCGCCATCTCCTTGCATG
CACCATTCCTTGCGGCGGCGGTGCTCAACGGCCTCAACCTACTACTGGGCTGCTTCCTAATGCAGGAGTC
GCATAAGGGAGAGCGTCGAGATCCCGGACACCATCGAATGGCGCAAAACCTTTCGCGGTATGGCATGATA
GCGCCCGGAAGAGAGTCAATTCAGGGTGGTGAATGTGAAACCAGTAACGTTATACGATGTCGCAGAGTAT
GCCGGTGTCTCTTATCAGACCGTTTCCCGCGTGGTGAACCAGGCCAGCCACGTTTCTGCGAAAACGCGGG
AAAAAGTGGAAGCGGCGATGGCGGAGCTGAATTACATTCCCAACCGCGTGGCACAACAACTGGCGGGCAA
ACAGTCGTTGCTGATTGGCGTTGCCACCTCCAGTCTGGCCCTGCACGCGCCGTCGCAAATTGTCGCGGCG
ATTAAATCTCGCGCCGATCAACTGGGTGCCAGCGTGGTGGTGTCGATGGTAGAACGAAGCGGCGTCGAAG
CCTGTAAAGCGGCGGTGCACAATCTTCTCGCGCAACGCGTCAGTGGGCTGATCATTAACTATCCGCTGGA
TGACCAGGATGCCATTGCTGTGGAAGCTGCCTGCACTAATGTTCCGGCGTTATTTCTTGATGTCTCTGAC
CAGACACCCATCAACAGTATTATTTTCTCCCATGAAGACGGTACGCGACTGGGCGTGGAGCATCTGGTCG
CATTGGGTCACCAGCAAATCGCGCTGTTAGCGGGCCCATTAAGTTCTGTCTCGGCGCGTCTGCGTCTGGC
TGGCT
