>Addgene plasmid #176826 | pEE069 | depositor partial sequence | sequence record 342707 | Insert (including NdeI and XhoI sites)
CATATGGCTAACCCGTATGAGCGTGGTCCGAACCCGACGGAAAGCATGCTCGAGGCTCGTAGCGGCCCGT
TTTCTGTAAGCGAAGAACGTGCATCTCGTCTGGGTGCGGATGGCTTCGGCGGCGGTACCATCTATTATCC
GCGTGAAAACAACACGTATGGTGCTATTGCAATTTCCCCTGGTTATACCGGTACTCAGTCTTCCATTGCG
TGGCTGGGCGAACGTATTGCAAGCCACGGCTTTGTGGTAATCGCGATCGACACCAACACCACCCTTGACC
AGCCGGACTCTCGTGCTCGTCAGCTGAACGCTGCTTTGGATTACATGCTGACCGATGCATCTTCCTCCGT
TCGTAACCGTATCGACGCTTCTCGTCTGGCGGTAATGGGCCATTCCATGGGCGGCGGTGGCACGCTGCGT
CTGGCAAGTCAGCGCCCAGACCTGAAAGCAGCGATTCCACTCACTCCGTGGCACCTGAACAAGTCCTGGC
GTGATATCACCGTTCCGACCCTGATCATCGGTGCGGACCTGGACACCATTGCTCCGGTTTCCAGCCATAG
CGAACCATTTTATAACTCCATCCCGAGCTCCACTGACAAAGCGTACCTTGAACTGAATAACGCCACCCAT
TTCGCGCCGAACATTACCAACAAAACGATCGGTATGTACAGTGTGGCCTGGCTGAAACGTTTCGTTGACG
AGGATACCCGCTACACTCAGTTCCTGTGCCCGGGTCCGCGCACCGGCCTGCTGAGCGATGTTGACGAGTA
CCGTTCTACTTGCCCGTTCCTCGAG
